>Addgene plasmid #123984 | MTK234_058 | addgene full sequence | sequence record 252138 | Addgene NGS Result
AGCAAGTTTAAATAAGGCTAGTCCGTTATCAACTTGAAAAAGTGGCACCGAGTCGGTGCTTTTTTTGCTG
TGAGACCAGACCAATAAAAAACGCCCGGCGGCAACCGAGCGTTCTGAACAAATCCAGATGGAGTTCTGAG
GTCATTACTGGATCTATCAACAGGAGTCCAAGCGAGCTCGATATCAAATTACGCCCCGCCCTGCCACTCA
TCGCAGTACTGTTGTAATTCATTAAGCATTCTGCCGACATGGAAGCCATCACAAACGGCATGATGAACCT
GAATCGCCAGCGGCATCAGCACCTTGTCGCCTTGCGTATAATATTTGCCCATGGTGAAAACGGGGGCGAA
GAAGTTGTCCATATTGGCCACGTTTAAATCAAAACTGGTGAAACTCACCCAGGGATTGGCTGAAACGAAA
AACATATTCTCAATAAACCCTTTAGGGAAATAGGCCAGGTTTTCACCGTAACACGCCACATCTTGCGAAT
ATATGTGTAGAAACTGCCGGAAATCGTCGTGGTATTCACTCCAGAGCGATGAAAACGTTTCAGTTTGCTC
ATGGAAAACGGTGTAACAAGGGTGAACACTATCCCATATCACCAGCTCACCGTCTTTCATTGCCATACGA
AATTCCGGATGAGCATTCATCAGGCGGGCAAGAATGTGAATAAAGGCCGGATAAAACTTGTGCTTATTTT
TCTTTACGGTCTTTAAAAAGGCCGTAATATCCAGCTGAACGGTCTGGTTATAGGTACATTGAGCAACTGA
CTGAAATGCCTCAAAATGTTCTTTACGATGCCATTGGGATATATCAACGGTGGTATATCCAGTGATTTTT
TTCTCCATTTTAGCTTCCTTAGCTCCTGAAAATCTCGATAACTCAAAAAATACGCCCGGTAGTGATCTTA
TTTCATTATGGTGAAAGTTGGAACCTCTTACGTGCCCGATCAATCATGACCAAAATCCCTTAACGTGAGT
TTTCGTTCCACTGAGCGTCAGACCCCGTAGAAAAGATCAAAGGATCTTCTTGAGATCCTTTTTTTCTGCG
CGTAATCTGCTGCTTGCAAACAAAAAAACCACCGCTACCAGCGGTGGTTTGTTTGCCGGATCAAGAGCTA
CCAACTCTTTTTCCGAAGGTAACTGGCTTCAGCAGAGCGCAGATACCAAATACTGTTCTTCTAGTGTAGC
CGTAGTTAGGCCACCACTTCAAGAACTCTGTAGCACCGCCTACATACCTCGCTCTGCTAATCCTGTTACC
AGTGGCTGCTGCCAGTGGCGATAAGTCGTGTCTTACCGGGTTGGACTCAAGACGATAGTTACCGGATAAG
GCGCAGCGGTCGGGCTGAACGGGGGGTTCGTGCACACAGCCCAGCTTGGAGCGAACGACCTACACCGAAC
TGAGATACCTACAGCGTGAGCTATGAGAAAGCGCCACGCTTCCCGAAGGGAGAAAGGCGGACAGGTATCC
GGTAAGCGGCAGGGTCGGAACAGGAGAGCGCACGAGGGAGCTTCCAGGGGGAAACGCCTGGTATCTTTAT
AGTCCTGTCGGGTTTCGCCACCTCTGACTTGAGCGTCGATTTTTGTGATGCTCGTCAGGGGGGCGGAGCC
TATGGAAAAACGCCAGCAACGCGGCCTTTTTACGGTTCCTGGCCTTTTGCTGGCCTTTTGCTCACATGTT
CTTTCCTGCGTTATCCCCTGATTCTGTGGATAACCGTAGTCGGTCTCAAACGGATCCGACGCGCCATCTC
TAGGCCCGCGCCGGCCCCCTCGCACGGACTTGTGGGAGAAGCTCGGCTACTCCCCTGCCCCGGTTAATTT
GCATATAATATTTCCTAGTAACTATAGAGGCTTAATGTGCGATAAAAGACAGATAATCTGTTCTTTTTAA
TACTAGCTACATTTTACATGATAGGCTTGGATTTCTATAACTTCGTATAGCATACATTATACGAAGTTAT
AAACAGCACAAAAGGAAACTCACCCTAACTGTAAAGTAATTGTGTGTTTTGAGACTATAAGTATCCCTTG
GAGAACCACCTTGTTTGGATGAGAACTAGTCATAGGTTTAAGAGCTAAGCTGGAAACAGCAT
Features (pLannotate 1.2.2; 6 found; start..end, strand, type, name):
     84..118     -  terminator     lambda t0 terminator: minimal transcription terminator from phage lambda (Scholtissek and Grosse, 1987)
    192..848     -  CDS            cat: CAT_ECOLX - Experimental evidence at protein level: Swiss-Prot protein existence level 1. This enzyme is an effector of chloramphenicol resistance in bacteria. From Escherichia coli. This protein is used as a marker in many commonly used cloning vectors, such as pACYC184.
    849..946     -  promoter       cat promoter: promoter of the E. coli cat gene encoding chloramphenicol acetyltransferase
   1030..1618    +  rep_origin     ori: high-copy-number ColE1/pMB1/pBR322/pUC origin of replication
   1927..1960    +  protein_bind   loxP: Cre-mediated recombination occurs in the 8-bp core sequence (GCATACAT). Cre recombinase
   2084..59      +  misc_RNA       tracrRNA (fragment) (across the origin): trans-activating CRISPR RNA for the Streptococcus pyogenes CRISPR/Cas9 system
