[The description below was written by a language model from this plasmid's Addgene catalogue record and pLannotate feature annotations shown in this document.]
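Description:
MTK234_058 is a small (about 2.1 kb) part plasmid from the Mammalian Toolkit (MTK), a modular hierarchical cloning system for assembling genetic circuits for mammalian cells. It is built on the MTK234_002 backbone and is catalogued as a mammalian expression vector, although in practice it serves as a storage and donor plasmid for a "type 234" part, meaning a single part that occupies the positions normally filled separately by types 2, 3 and 4 in a transcriptional unit. It is propagated in E. coli from a high-copy ColE1/pUC-type origin and selected with chloramphenicol. Resistance comes from the cat gene, driven by its native promoter and followed by a lambda t0 terminator.

The payload is a guide RNA expression cassette for Streptococcus pyogenes Cas9 carrying a "safe-targeting" spacer directed at a site on chromosome 11. Guides of this type are generally used as cutting controls that induce a Cas9 break at a locus expected to have no functional consequence. The feature table detects a fragment of the SpCas9 tracrRNA-derived scaffold spanning the sequence origin, consistent with the sgRNA, and a single loxP site upstream of it, whose role the record does not explain. No promoter for the guide is annotated, and the catalogue fields do not name one, so the element driving sgRNA transcription is not stated. The spacer itself and the flanking assembly sites are also not annotated, and the cloning sites are recorded as unknown. The part is intended to be combined with other MTK parts to build gRNA transcriptional units for Cas9-based experiments in mammalian cells.
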