Addgene plasmid #123984: MTK234_058
Purpose: Encodes the spCas9 Safetargeting Chr11 gRNA expression cassette as a type 234 part to be used in the MTK system
Depositing lab: Hana El-Samad. Depositing organization: University of California, San Francisco (UCSF). Publication: A Toolkit for Rapid Modular Construction of Biological Circuits in Mammalian Cells. Fonseca JP, Bonny AR, Kumar GR, Ng AH, Town J, Wu QC, Aslankoohi E, Chen SY, Dods G, Harrigan P, Osimiri LC, Kistler AL, El-Samad H. ACS Synth Biol. 2019 Nov 15;8(11):2593-2606. doi: 10.1021/acssynbio.9b00322. Epub 2019 Nov 5. PubMed 31686495.
Backbone
  Vector backbone: MTK234_002
  Vector type: Mammalian Expression
Growth in bacteria
  Bacterial resistance: Chloramphenicol, 25 μg/mL
  Growth temperature: 37°C
  Growth strain: DH5alpha
  Copy number: Unknown
Gene/Insert
  Gene/Insert name: sg Safetargeting Chr11
  Cloning method: Restriction Enzyme; 5′ cloning site unknown (unknown if destroyed); 3′ cloning site unknown (unknown if destroyed)
Terms and licenses: Academic/Nonprofit Terms; Industry Terms: Not Available to Industry
Depositor comments: Please visit https://www.biorxiv.org/content/10.1101/506188v2 for BioRxiv preprint
How to cite: MTK234_058 was a gift from Hana El-Samad (Addgene plasmid # 123984 ; http://n2t.net/addgene:123984 ; RRID:Addgene_123984)
